Addgene plasmid #97396: PEP110E
Purpose: binary construct of nuclear mCherry with sfGFP11 tag for plant expression
Depositing lab: Savithramma Dinesh-Kumar. Depositing organization: University of California, Davis. Publication: Spatiotemporal Monitoring of Pseudomonas syringae Effectors via Type III Secretion Using Split Fluorescent Protein Fragments. Park E, Lee HY, Woo J, Choi D, Dinesh-Kumar SP. Plant Cell. 2017 Jul;29(7):1571-1584. doi: 10.1105/tpc.17.00047. Epub 2017 Jun 14. PubMed 28619883.
Backbone
  Vector backbone: pCAMBIA1380
  Vector type: Plant Expression
  Selectable markers: Hygromycin
Growth in bacteria
  Bacterial resistance: Kanamycin, 50 μg/mL
  Growth temperature: 37°C
  Growth strain: DH5alpha
  Copy number: High Copy
Gene/Insert
  Gene/Insert name: mCherry-sfGFP11
  Species: Synthetic
  Tag / fusion protein: Nucleus target
Terms and licenses: Academic/Nonprofit Terms; Industry Terms: Not Available to Industry
How to cite: PEP110E was a gift from Savithramma Dinesh-Kumar (Addgene plasmid # 97396 ; http://n2t.net/addgene:97396 ; RRID:Addgene_97396)
