[The description below was written by a language model from this plasmid's Addgene catalogue record and pLannotate feature annotations shown in this document.]
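Description:
PEP110E is a plant binary vector built on the pCAMBIA1380 backbone, designed for Agrobacterium-mediated delivery of a nuclear-targeted mCherry carrying an sfGFP11 tag into plant cells. The backbone carries a high-copy ColE1/pBR322-type origin with the bom mobilisation region for propagation in E. coli. For maintenance in Agrobacterium it has the pVS1 replicon (oriV, RepA and the StaA stability protein). A kanamycin resistance gene provides bacterial selection. Nopaline-type left and right border repeats define the T-DNA that is transferred to the plant. Next to the left border, the T-DNA holds a hygromycin phosphotransferase gene driven by an enhanced CaMV 35S promoter and ended by the CaMV poly(A) signal, which allows selection of transformed plant tissue.

The payload lies toward the right border. It consists of an mCherry coding sequence followed by a Myc epitope tag, with a NOS terminator just downstream across the plasmid's numbering origin. The annotation does not pick out the sfGFP11 segment, the nuclear targeting signal or the promoter driving the fusion. About 1.4 kb between the 35S promoter of the hygromycin cassette and mCherry is unannotated, so the promoter cannot be stated from the record. sfGFP11 is the small eleventh beta-strand of superfolder GFP, which fluoresces only when complemented by the larger GFP1-10 fragment. The red signal therefore marks expression and nuclear localisation independently of whether green fluorescence is reconstituted. The associated work used split fluorescent protein fragments to follow Pseudomonas syringae type III effectors in plants. This construct may have served as an organelle-targeted test or control for that system, although the record does not spell out its specific role.
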