Features (pLannotate 1.2.2; 18 found; start..end, strand, type, name):
      5..23      +  CDS            9xHis (fragment): 9xHis affinity tag
     58..310     +  terminator     NOS terminator: nopaline synthase terminator and poly(A) signal
    332..356     +  misc_feature   RB T-DNA repeat: right border repeat from nopaline C58 T-DNA
    696..1097    +  CDS            Y4CG_SINFN (fragment): Protein inferred from homology: Swiss-Prot protein existence level 3. From Sinorhizobium fredii (strain NBRC 101917 / NGR234).
   1657..2286    +  CDS            pVS1 StaA: stability protein from the Pseudomonas plasmid pVS1 (Heeb et al., 2000)
   2715..3788    +  CDS            pVS1 RepA: replication protein from the Pseudomonas plasmid pVS1 (Heeb et al., 2000)
   3854..4048    +  rep_origin     pVS1 oriV: origin of replication for the Pseudomonas plasmid pVS1 (Heeb et al., 2000)
   4251..4290    +  CDS            rop (fragment): Rop protein, which maintains plasmids at low copy number; rop
   4392..4532    +  misc_feature   bom: basis of mobility region from pBR322
   4718..5306    -  rep_origin     ori: high-copy-number ColE1/pMB1/pBR322/pUC origin of replication
   5393..6187    -  CDS            KanR: aminoglycoside phosphotransferase; aphA-3; confers resistance to kanamycin
   6612..6636    +  misc_feature   LB T-DNA repeat: left border repeat from nopaline C58 T-DNA
   6714..6888    -  polyA_signal   CaMV poly(A) signal: cauliflower mosaic virus polyadenylation signal
   6929..7954    -  CDS            HygR: hygromycin B phosphotransferase confers resistance to hygromycin
   8021..8697    -  promoter       CaMV 35S promoter (enhanced): cauliflower mosaic virus 35S promoter with a duplicated enhancer region
  10151..10855   +  CDS            mCherry: mCherry is a basic (constitutively fluorescent) red fluorescent protein published in 2004, derived from Discosoma sp.. It is reported to be a very rapidly-maturing monomer with low acid sensitivity.
  10865..10894   +  CDS            Myc: Myc (human c-Myc proto-oncogene) epitope tag
  10894..10931   -  misc_feature   MCS (fragment): pBluescript multiple cloning site
>Addgene plasmid #97396 | PEP110E | addgene full sequence | sequence record 192971 | Addgene NGS Result
CTAGCCACCACCACCACCACCACGTGTGAATTACAGGTGACCAGCTCGAATTTCCCCGATCGTTCAAACA
TTTGGCAATAAAGTTTCTTAAGATTGAATCCTGTTGCCGGTCTTGCGATGATTATCATATAATTTCTGTT
GAATTACGTTAAGCATGTAATAATTAACATGTAATGCATGACGTTATTTATGAGATGGGTTTTTATGATT
AGAGTCCCGCAATTATACATTTAATACGCGATAGAAAACAAAATATAGCGCGCAAACTAGGATAAATTAT
CGCGCGCGGTGTCATCTATGTTACTAGATCGGGAATTAAACTATCAGTGTTTGACAGGATATATTGGCGG
GTAAACCTAAGAGAAAAGAGCGTTTATTAGAATAATCGGATATTTAAAAGGGCGTGAAAAGGTTTATCCG
TTCGTCCATTTGTATGTGCATGCCAACCACAGGGTTCCCCTCGGGATCAAAGTACTTTGATCCAACCCCT
CCGCTGCTATAGTGCAGTCGGCTTCTGACGTTCAGTGCAGCCGTCTTCTGAAAACGACATGTCGCACAAG
TCCTAAGTTACGCGACAGGCTGCCGCCCTGCCCTTTTCCTGGCGTTTTCTTGTCGCGTGTTTTAGTCGCA
TAAAGTAGAATACTTGCGACTAGAACCGGAGACATTACGCCATGAACAAGAGCGCCGCCGCTGGCCTGCT
GGGCTATGCCCGCGTCAGCACCGACGACCAGGACTTGACCAACCAACGGGCCGAACTGCACGCGGCCGGC
TGCACCAAGCTGTTTTCCGAGAAGATCACCGGCACCAGGCGCGACCGCCCGGAGCTGGCCAGGATGCTTG
ACCACCTACGCCCTGGCGACGTTGTGACAGTGACCAGGCTAGACCGCCTGGCCCGCAGCACCCGCGACCT
ACTGGACATTGCCGAGCGCATCCAGGAGGCCGGCGCGGGCCTGCGTAGCCTGGCAGAGCCGTGGGCCGAC
ACCACCACGCCGGCCGGCCGCATGGTGTTGACCGTGTTCGCCGGCATTGCCGAGTTCGAGCGTTCCCTAA
TCATCGACCGCACCCGGAGCGGGCGCGAGGCCGCCAAGGCCCGAGGCGTGAAGTTTGGCCCCCGCCCTAC
CCTCACCCCGGCACAGATCGCGCACGCCCGCGAGCTGATCGACCAGGAAGGCCGCACCGTGAAAGAGGCG
GCTGCACTGCTTGGCGTGCATCGCTCGACCCTGTACCGCGCACTTGAGCGCAGCGAGGAAGTGACGCCCA
CCGAGGCCAGGCGGCGCGGTGCCTTCCGTGAGGACGCATTGACCGAGGCCGACGCCCTGGCGGCCGCCGA
GAATGAACGCCAAGAGGAACAAGCATGAAACCGCACCAGGACGGCCAGGACGAACCGTTTTTCATTACCG
AAGAGATCGAGGCGGAGATGATCGCGGCCGGGTACGTGTTCGAGCCGCCCGCGCACGTCTCAACCGTGCG
GCTGCATGAAATCCTGGCCGGTTTGTCTGATGCCAAGCTGGCGGCCTGGCCGGCCAGCTTGGCCGCTGAA
GAAACCGAGCGCCGCCGTCTAAAAAGGTGATGTGTATTTGAGTAAAACAGCTTGCGTCATGCGGTCGCTG
CGTATATGATGCGATGAGTAAATAAACAAATACGCAAGGGGAACGCATGAAGGTTATCGCTGTACTTAAC
CAGAAAGGCGGGTCAGGCAAGACGACCATCGCAACCCATCTAGCCCGCGCCCTGCAACTCGCCGGGGCCG
ATGTTCTGTTAGTCGATTCCGATCCCCAGGGCAGTGCCCGCGATTGGGCGGCCGTGCGGGAAGATCAACC
GCTAACCGTTGTCGGCATCGACCGCCCGACGATTGACCGCGACGTGAAGGCCATCGGCCGGCGCGACTTC
GTAGTGATCGACGGAGCGCCCCAGGCGGCGGACTTGGCTGTGTCCGCGATCAAGGCAGCCGACTTCGTGC
TGATTCCGGTGCAGCCAAGCCCTTACGACATATGGGCCACCGCCGACCTGGTGGAGCTGGTTAAGCAGCG
CATTGAGGTCACGGATGGAAGGCTACAAGCGGCCTTTGTCGTGTCGCGGGCGATCAAAGGCACGCGCATC
GGCGGTGAGGTTGCCGAGGCGCTGGCCGGGTACGAGCTGCCCATTCTTGAGTCCCGTATCACGCAGCGCG
TGAGCTACCCAGGCACTGCCGCCGCCGGCACAACCGTTCTTGAATCAGAACCCGAGGGCGACGCTGCCCG
CGAGGTCCAGGCGCTGGCCGCTGAAATTAAATCAAAACTCATTTGAGTTAATGAGGTAAAGAGAAAATGA
GCAAAAGCACAAACACGCTAAGTGCCGGCCGTCCGAGCGCACGCAGCAGCAAGGCTGCAACGTTGGCCAG
CCTGGCAGACACGCCAGCCATGAAGCGGGTCAACTTTCAGTTGCCGGCGGAGGATCACACCAAGCTGAAG
ATGTACGCGGTACGCCAAGGCAAGACCATTACCGAGCTGCTATCTGAATACATCGCGCAGCTACCAGAGT
AAATGAGCAAATGAATAAATGAGTAGATGAATTTTAGCGGCTAAAGGAGGCGGCATGGAAAATCAAGAAC
AACCAGGCACCGACGCCGTGGAATGCCCCATGTGTGGAGGAACGGGCGGTTGGCCAGGCGTAAGCGGCTG
GGTTGCCTGCCGGCCCTGCAATGGCACTGGAACCCCCAAGCCCGAGGAATCGGCGTGAGCGGTCGCAAAC
CATCCGGCCCGGTACAAATCGGCGCGGCGCTGGGTGATGACCTGGTGGAGAAGTTGAAGGCCGCGCAGGC
CGCCCAGCGGCAACGCATCGAGGCAGAAGCACGCCCCGGTGAATCGTGGCAAGCGGCCGCTGATCGAATC
CGCAAAGAATCCCGGCAACCGCCGGCAGCCGGTGCGCCGTCGATTAGGAAGCCGCCCAAGGGCGACGAGC
AACCAGATTTTTTCGTTCCGATGCTCTATGACGTGGGCACCCGCGATAGTCGCAGCATCATGGACGTGGC
CGTTTTCCGTCTGTCGAAGCGTGACCGACGAGCTGGCGAGGTGATCCGCTACGAGCTTCCAGACGGGCAC
GTAGAGGTTTCCGCAGGGCCGGCCGGCATGGCCAGTGTGTGGGATTACGACCTGGTACTGATGGCGGTTT
CCCATCTAACCGAATCCATGAACCGATACCGGGAAGGGAAGGGAGACAAGCCCGGCCGCGTGTTCCGTCC
ACACGTTGCGGACGTACTCAAGTTCTGCCGGCGAGCCGATGGCGGAAAGCAGAAAGACGACCTGGTAGAA
ACCTGCATTCGGTTAAACACCACGCACGTTGCCATGCAGCGTACGAAGAAGGCCAAGAACGGCCGCCTGG
TGACGGTATCCGAGGGTGAAGCCTTGATTAGCCGCTACAAGATCGTAAAGAGCGAAACCGGGCGGCCGGA
GTACATCGAGATCGAGCTAGCTGATTGGATGTACCGCGAGATCACAGAAGGCAAGAACCCGGACGTGCTG
ACGGTTCACCCCGATTACTTTTTGATCGATCCCGGCATCGGCCGTTTTCTCTACCGCCTGGCACGCCGCG
CCGCAGGCAAGGCAGAAGCCAGATGGTTGTTCAAGACGATCTACGAACGCAGTGGCAGCGCCGGAGAGTT
CAAGAAGTTCTGTTTCACCGTGCGCAAGCTGATCGGGTCAAATGACCTGCCGGAGTACGATTTGAAGGAG
GAGGCGGGGCAGGCTGGCCCGATCCTAGTCATGCGCTACCGCAACCTGATCGAGGGCGAAGCATCCGCCG
GTTCCTAATGTACGGAGCAGATGCTAGGGCAAATTGCCCTAGCAGGGGAAAAAGGTCGAAAAGGTCTCTT
TCCTGTGGATAGCACGTACATTGGGAACCCAAAGCCGTACATTGGGAACCGGAACCCGTACATTGGGAAC
CCAAAGCCGTACATTGGGAACCGGTCACACATGTAAGTGACTGATATAAAAGAGAAAAAAGGCGATTTTT
CCGCCTAAAACTCTTTAAAACTTATTAAAACTCTTAAAACCCGCCTGGCCTGTGCATAACTGTCTGGCCA
GCGCACAGCCGAAGAGCTGCAAAAAGCGCCTACCCTTCGGTCGCTGCGCTCCCTACGCCCCGCCGCTTCG
CGTCGGCCTATCGCGGCCGCTGGCCGCTCAAAAATGGCTGGCCTACGGCCAGGCAATCTACCAGGGCGCG
GACAAGCCGCGCCGTCGCCACTCGACCGCCGGCGCCCACATCAAGGCACCCTGCCTCGCGCGTTTCGGTG
ATGACGGTGAAAACCTCTGACACATGCAGCTCCCGGAGACGGTCACAGCTTGTCTGTAAGCGGATGCCGG
GAGCAGACAAGCCCGTCAGGGCGCGTCAGCGGGTGTTGGCGGGTGTCGGGGCGCAGCCATGACCCAGTCA
CGTAGCGATAGCGGAGTGTATACTGGCTTAACTATGCGGCATCAGAGCAGATTGTACTGAGAGTGCACCA
TATGCGGTGTGAAATACCGCACAGATGCGTAAGGAGAAAATACCGCATCAGGCGCTCTTCCGCTTCCTCG
CTCACTGACTCGCTGCGCTCGGTCGTTCGGCTGCGGCGAGCGGTATCAGCTCACTCAAAGGCGGTAATAC
GGTTATCCACAGAATCAGGGGATAACGCAGGAAAGAACATGTGAGCAAAAGGCCAGCAAAAGGCCAGGAA
CCGTAAAAAGGCCGCGTTGCTGGCGTTTTTCCATAGGCTCCGCCCCCCTGACGAGCATCACAAAAATCGA
CGCTCAAGTCAGAGGTGGCGAAACCCGACAGGACTATAAAGATACCAGGCGTTTCCCCCTGGAAGCTCCC
TCGTGCGCTCTCCTGTTCCGACCCTGCCGCTTACCGGATACCTGTCCGCCTTTCTCCCTTCGGGAAGCGT
GGCGCTTTCTCATAGCTCACGCTGTAGGTATCTCAGTTCGGTGTAGGTCGTTCGCTCCAAGCTGGGCTGT
GTGCACGAACCCCCCGTTCAGCCCGACCGCTGCGCCTTATCCGGTAACTATCGTCTTGAGTCCAACCCGG
TAAGACACGACTTATCGCCACTGGCAGCAGCCACTGGTAACAGGATTAGCAGAGCGAGGTATGTAGGCGG
TGCTACAGAGTTCTTGAAGTGGTGGCCTAACTACGGCTACACTAGAAGGACAGTATTTGGTATCTGCGCT
CTGCTGAAGCCAGTTACCTTCGGAAAAAGAGTTGGTAGCTCTTGATCCGGCAAACAAACCACCGCTGGTA
GCGGTGGTTTTTTTGTTTGCAAGCAGCAGATTACGCGCAGAAAAAAAGGATCTCAAGAAGATCCTTTGAT
CTTTTCTACGGGGTCTGACGCTCAGTGGAACGAAAACTCACGTTAAGGGATTTTGGTCATGCATTCTAGG
TACTAAAACAATTCATCCAGTAAAATATAATATTTTATTTTCTCCCAATCAGGCTTGATCCCCAGTAAGT
CAAAAAATAGCTCGACATACTGTTCTTCCCCGATATCCTCCCTGATCGACCGGACGCAGAAGGCAATGTC
ATACCACTTGTCCGCCCTGCCGCTTCTCCCAAGATCAATAAAGCCACTTACTTTGCCATCTTTCACAAAG
ATGTTGCTGTCTCCCAGGTCGCCGTGGGAAAAGACAAGTTCCTCTTCGGGCTTTTCCGTCTTTAAAAAAT
CATACAGCTCGCGCGGATCTTTAAATGGAGTGTCTTCTTCCCAGTTTTCGCAATCCACATCGGCCAGATC
GTTATTCAGTAAGTAATCCAATTCGGCTAAGCGGCTGTCTAAGCTATTCGTATAGGGACAATCCGATATG
TCGATGGAGTGAAAGAGCCTGATGCACTCCGCATACAGCTCGATAATCTTTTCAGGGCTTTGTTCATCTT
CATACTCTTCCGAGCAAAGGACGCCATCGGCCTCACTCATGAGCAGATTGCTCCAGCCATCATGCCGTTC
AAAGTGCAGGACCTTTGGAACAGGCAGCTTTCCTTCCAGCCATAGCATCATGTCCTTTTCCCGTTCCACA
TCATAGGTGGTCCCTTTATACCGGCTGTCCGTCATTTTTAAATATAGGTTTTCATTTTCTCCCACCAGCT
TATATACCTTAGCAGGAGACATTCCTTCCGTATCTTTTACGCAGCGGTATTTTTCGATCAGTTTTTTCAA
TTCCGGTGATATTCTCATTTTAGCCATTTATTATTTCCTTCCTCTTTTCTACAGTATTTAAAGATACCCC
AAGAAGCTAATTATAACAAGACGAACTCCAATTCACTGTTCCTTGCATTCTAAAACCTTAAATACCAGAA
AACAGCTTTTTCAAAGTTGTTTTCAAAGTTGGCGTATAACATAGTATCGACGGAGCCGATTTTGAAACCG
CGGTGATCACAGGCAGCAACGCTCTGTCATCGTTACAATCAACATGCTACCCTCCGCGAGATCATCCGTG
TTTCAAACCCGGCAGCTTAGTTGCCGTTCTTCCGAATAGCATCGGTAACATGAGCAAAGTCTGCCGCCTT
ACAACGGCTCTCCCGCTGACGCCGTCCCGGACTGATGGGCTGCCTGTATCGAGTGGTGATTTTGTGCCGA
GCTGCCGGTCGGGGAGCTGTTGGCTGGCTGGTGGCAGGATATATTGTGGTGTAAACAAATTGACGCTTAG
ACAACTTAATAACACATTGCGGACGTTTTTAATGTACTGAATTAACGCCGAATTAATTCGGGGGATCTGG
ATTTTAGTACTGGATTTTGGTTTTAGGAATTAGAAATTTTATTGATAGAAGTATTTTACAAATACAAATA
CATACTAAGGGTTTCTTATATGCTCAACACATGAGCGAAACCCTATAGGAACCCTAATTCCCTTATCTGG
GAACTACTCACACATTATTATGGAGAAACTCGAGCTTGTCGATCGACAGATCCCGGTCGGCATCTACTCT
ATTTCTTTGCCCTCGGACGAGTGCTGGGGCGTCGGTTTCCACTATCGGCGAGTACTTCTACACAGCCATC
GGTCCAGACGGCCGCGCTTCTGCGGGCGATTTGTGTACGCCCGACAGTCCCGGCTCCGGATCGGACGATT
GCGTCGCATCGACCCTGCGCCCAAGCTGCATCATCGAAATTGCCGTCAACCAAGCTCTGATAGAGTTGGT
CAAGACCAATGCGGAGCATATACGCCCGGAGTCGTGGCGATCCTGCAAGCTCCGGATGCCTCCGCTCGAA
GTAGCGCGTCTGCTGCTCCATACAAGCCAACCACGGCCTCCAGAAGAAGATGTTGGCGACCTCGTATTGG
GAATCCCCGAACATCGCCTCGCTCCAGTCAATGACCGCTGTTATGCGGCCATTGTCCGTCAGGACATTGT
TGGAGCCGAAATCCGCGTGCACGAGGTGCCGGACTTCGGGGCAGTCCTCGGCCCAAAGCATCAGCTCATC
GAGAGCCTGCGCGACGGACGCACTGACGGTGTCGTCCATCACAGTTTGCCAGTGATACACATGGGGATCA
GCAATCGCGCATATGAAATCACGCCATGTAGTGTATTGACCGATTCCTTGCGGTCCGAATGGGCCGAACC
CGCTCGTCTGGCTAAGATCGGCCGCAGCGATCGCATCCATAGCCTCCGCGACCGGTTGTAGAACAGCGGG
CAGTTCGGTTTCAGGCAGGTCTTGCAACGTGACACCCTGTGAACGGCGGGAGATGCAATAGGTCAGGCTC
TCGCTAAACTCCCCAATGTCAAGCACTTCCGGAATCGGGAGCGCGGCCGATGCAAAGTGCCGATAAACAT
AACGATCTTTGTAGAAACCATCGGCGCAGCTATTTACCCGCAGGACATATCCACGCCCTCCTACATCGAA
GCTGAAAGCACGAGATTCTTCGCCCTCCGAGAGCTGCATCAGGTCGGAGACGCTGTCGAACTTTTCGATC
AGAAACTTCTCGACAGACGTCGCGGTGAGTTCAGGCTTTTTCATATCTCATTGCCCCCCGGATCTGCGAA
AGCTCGAGAGAGATAGATTTGTAGAGAGAGACTGGTGATTTCAGCGTGTCCTCTCCAAATGAAATGAACT
TCCTTATATAGAGGAAGGGTCTTGCGAAGGATAGTGGGATTGTGCGTCATCCCTTACGTCAGTGGAGATA
TCACATCAATCCACTTGCTTTGAAGACGTGGTTGGAACGTCTTCTTTTTCCACGATGCTCCTCGTGGGTG
GGGGTCCATCTTTGGGACCACTGTCGGCAGAGGCATCTTGAACGATAGCCTTTCCTTTATCGCAATGATG
GCATTTGTAGGTGCCACCTTCCTTTTCTACTGTCCTTTTGATGAAGTGACAGATAGCTGGGCAATGGAAT
CCGAGGAGGTTTCCCGATATTACCCTTTGTTGAAAAGTCTCAATAGCCCTTTGGTCTTCTGAGACTGTAT
CTTTGATATTCTTGGAGTAGACGAGAGTGTCGTGCTCCACCATGTTCACATCAATCCACTTGCTTTGAAG
ACGTGGTTGGAACGTCTTCTTTTTCCACGATGCTCCTCGTGGGTGGGGGTCCATCTTTGGGACCACTGTC
GGCAGAGGCATCTTGAACGATAGCCTTTCCTTTATCGCAATGATGGCATTTGTAGGTGCCACCTTCCTTT
TCTACTGTCCTTTTGATGAAGTGACAGATAGCTGGGCAATGGAATCCGAGGAGGTTTCCCGATATTACCC
TTTGTTGAAAAGTCTCAATAGCCCTTTGGTCTTCTGAGACTGTATCTTTGATATTCTTGGAGTAGACGAG
AGTGTCGTGCTCCACCATGTTGGGCCCGGCGCGCCGAATTCCCGGGGATCCGTCGAGGATCAGGATATTC
TTGTTTAAGATGTTGAACTCTATGGAGGTTTGTATGAACTGATGATCTAGGACCGGATAAGTTCCCTTCT
TCATAGCGAACTTATTCAAAGAATGTTTTGTGTATCATTCTTGTTACATTGTTATTAATGAAAAAATATT
ATTGGTCATTGGACTGAACACGAGTGTTAAATATGGACCAGGCCCCAAATAAGATCCATTGATATATGAA
TTAAATAACAAGAATAAATCGAGTCACCAAACCACTTGCCTTTTTTAACGAGACTTGTTCACCAACTTGA
TACAAAAGTCATTATCCTATGCAAATCAATAATCATACAAAAATATCCAATAACACTAAAAAATTAAAAG
AAATGGATAATTTCACAATATGTTATACGATAAAGAAGTTACTTTTCCAAGAAATTCACTGATTTTATAA
GCCCACTTGCATTAGATAAATGGCAAAAAAAAACAAAAAGGAAAAGAAATAAAGCACGAAGAATTCTAGA
AAATACGAAATACGCTTCAATGCAGTGGGACCCACGGTTCAATTATTGCCAATTTTCAGCTCCACCGTAT
ATTTAAAAAATAAAACGATAATGCTAAAAAAATATAAATCGTAACGATCGTTAAATCTCAACGGCTGGAT
CTTATGACGACCGTTAGAAATTGTGGTTGTCGACGAGTCAGTAATAAACGGCGTCAAAGTGGTTGCAGCC
GGCACACACGAGTCGTGTTTATCAACTCAAAGCACAAATACTTTTCCTCAACCTAAAAATAAGGCAATTA
GCCAAAAACAACTTTGCGTGTAAACAACGCTCAATACACGTGTCATTTTATTATTAGCTATTGCTTCACC
GCCTTAGCTTTCTCGTGACCTAGTCGTCCTCGTCTTTTCTTCTTCTTCTTCTATAAAACAATACCCAAAG
AGCTCTTCTTCTTCACAATTCAGATTTCAATTTCTCAAAATCTTAAAAACTTTCTCTCAATTCTCTCTAC
CGTGATCAAGGTAAATTTCTGTGTTCCTTATTCTCTCAAAATCTTCGATTTTGTTTTCGTTCGATCCCAA
TTTCGTATATGTTCTTTGGTTTAGATTCTGTTAATCTTAGATCGAAGACGATTTTCTGGGTTTGATCGTT
AGATATCATCTTAATTCTCGATTAGGGTTTCATAAATATCATCCGATTTGTTCAAATAATTTGAGTTTTG
TCGAATAATTACTCTTCGATTTGTGATTTCTATCTAGATCTGGTGTTAGTTTCTAGTTTGTGCGATCGAA
TTTGTCGATTAATCTGAGTTTTTCTGATTAACAGATGAAGCTTATGCCAAAGAAAAAGCGGAAAGTCGGA
GTGAGCAAGGGCGAGGAGGATAACATGGCCATCATCAAGGAGTTCATGCGCTTCAAGGTGCACATGGAGG
GCTCCGTGAACGGCCACGAGTTCGAGATCGAGGGCGAGGGCGAGGGCCGCCCCTACGAGGGCACCCAGAC
CGCCAAGCTGAAGGTGACCAAGGGTGGCCCCCTGCCCTTCGCCTGGGACATCCTGTCCCCTCAGTTCATG
TACGGCTCCAAGGCCTACGTGAAGCACCCCGCCGACATCCCCGACTACTTGAAGCTGTCCTTCCCCGAGG
GCTTCAAGTGGGAGCGCGTGATGAACTTCGAGGACGGCGGCGTGGTGACCGTGACCCAGGACTCCTCCCT
GCAGGACGGCGAGTTCATCTACAAGGTGAAGCTGCGCGGCACCAACTTCCCCTCCGACGGCCCCGTAATG
CAGAAGAAGACCATGGGCTGGGAGGCCTCCTCCGAGCGGATGTACCCCGAGGACGGCGCCCTGAAGGGCG
AGATCAAGCAGAGGCTGAAGCTGAAGGACGGCGGCCACTACGACGCTGAGGTCAAGACCACCTACAAGGC
CAAGAAGCCCGTGCAGCTGCCCGGCGCCTACAACGTCAACATCAAGTTGGACATCACCTCCCACAACGAG
GACTACACCATCGTGGAACAGTACGAACGCGCCGAGGGCCGCCACTCCACCGGCGGCATGGACGAGCTGT
ACAAGGCATGCATGGAGCAAAAGCTCATTTCTGAAGAGGACTTGAATTCCTGCAGCCCGGGGGATCCACT
AGTTCTAGAGCTCGGCGACGGCGGCAGCGGCGGCGGCAGCCGGGACCACATGGTGCTGCACGAGTACGTG
AACGCCGCCGGCATCACATGAAGATCTATCTAAACG
